>Addgene plasmid #111250 | pSW002-Pc-mRuby2 | addgene full sequence | sequence record 215255 | Addgene NGS Result
GATCCAACCCCTCCGCTGCTATAGTGCAGTCGGCTTCTGACGTTCAGTGCAGCCGTCTTCTGAAAACGAC
ATGTCGCACAAGTCCTAAGTTACGCGACAGGCTGCCGCCCTGCCCTTTTCCTGGCGTTTTCTTGTCGCGT
GTTTTAGTCGCATAAAGTAGAATACTTGCGACTAGAACCGGAGACATTACGCCATGAACAAGAGCGCCGC
CGCTGGCCTGCTGGGCTATGCCCGCGTCAGCACCGACGACCAGGACTTGACCAACCAACGGGCCGAACTG
CACGCGGCCGGCTGCACCAAGCTGTTTTCCGAGAAGATCACCGGCACCAGGCGCGACCGCCCGGAGCTGG
CCAGGATGCTTGACCACCTACGCCCTGGCGACGTTGTGACAGTGACCAGGCTAGACCGCCTGGCCCGCAG
CACCCGCGACCTACTGGACATTGCCGAGCGCATCCAGGAGGCCGGCGCGGGCCTGCGTAGCCTGGCAGAG
CCGTGGGCCGACACCACCACGCCGGCCGGCCGCATGGTGTTGACCGTGTTCGCCGGCATTGCCGAGTTCG
AGCGTTCCCTAATCATCGACCGCACCCGGAGCGGGCGCGAGGCCGCCAAGGCCCGAGGCGTGAAGTTTGG
CCCCCGCCCTACCCTCACCCCGGCACAGATCGCGCACGCCCGCGAGCTGATCGACCAGGAAGGCCGCACC
GTGAAAGAGGCGGCTGCACTGCTTGGCGTGCATCGCTCGACCCTGTACCGCGCACTTGAGCGCAGCGAGG
AAGTGACGCCCACCGAGGCCAGGCGGCGCGGTGCCTTCCGTGAGGACGCATTGACCGAGGCCGACGCCCT
GGCAGCCGCCGAGAATGAACGCCAAGAGGAACAAGCATGAAACCGCACCAGGACGGCCAGGACGAACCGT
TTTTCATTACCGAAGAGATCGAGGCGGAGATGATCGCGGCCGGGTACGTGTTCGAGCCGCCCGCGCACGT
CTCAACCGTGCGGCTGCATGAAATCCTGGCCGGTTTGTCTGATGCCAAGCTGGCGGCCTGGCCGGCCAGC
TTGGCCGCTGAAGAAACCGAGCGCCGCCGTCTAAAAAGGTGATGTGTATTTGAGTAAAACAGCTTGCGTC
ATGCGGTCGCTGCGTATATGATGCGATGAGTAAATAAACAAATACGCAAGGGGAACGCATGAAGGTTATC
GCTGTACTTAACCAGAAAGGCGGGTCAGGCAAGACGACCATCGCAACCCATCTAGCCCGCGCCCTGCAAC
TCGCCGGGGCCGATGTTCTGTTAGTCGATTCCGATCCCCAGGGCAGTGCCCGCGATTGGGCGGCCGTGCG
GGAAGATCAACCGCTAACCGTTGTCGGCATCGACCGCCCGACGATTGACCGCGACGTGAAGGCCATCGGC
CGGCGCGACTTCGTAGTGATCGACGGAGCGCCCCAGGCGGCGGACTTGGCTGTGTCCGCGATCAAGGCAG
CCGACTTCGTGCTGATTCCGGTGCAGCCAAGCCCTTACGACATATGGGCCACCGCCGACCTGGTGGAGCT
GGTTAAGCAGCGCATTGAGGTCACGGATGGAAGGCTACAAGCGGCCTTTGTCGTGTCGCGGGCGATCAAA
GGCACGCGCATCGGCGGTGAGGTTGCCGAGGCGCTGGCCGGGTACGAGCTGCCCATTCTTGAGTCCCGTA
TCACGCAGCGCGTGAGCTACCCAGGCACTGCCGCCGCCGGCACAACCGTTCTTGAATCAGAACCCGAGGG
CGACGCTGCCCGCGAGGTCCAGGCGCTGGCCGCTGAAATTAAATCAAAACTCATTTGAGTTAATGAGGTA
AAGAGAAAATGAGCAAAAGCACAAACACGCTAAGTGCCGGCCGTCCGAGCGCACGCAGCAGCAAGGCTGC
AACGTTGGCCAGCCTGGCAGACACGCCAGCCATGAAGCGGGTCAACTTTCAGTTGCCGGCGGAGGATCAC
ACCAAGCTGAAGATGTACGCGGTACGCCAAGGCAAGACCATTACCGAGCTGCTATCTGAATACATCGCGC
AGCTACCAGAGTAAATGAGCAAATGAATAAATGAGTAGATGAATTTTAGCGGCTAAAGGAGGCGGCATGG
AAAATCAAGAACAACCAGGCACCGACGCCGTGGAATGCCCCATGTGTGGAGGAACGGGCGGTTGGCCAGG
CGTAAGCGGCTGGGTTGTCTGCCGGCCCTGCAATGGCACTGGAACCCCCAAGCCCGAGGAATCGGCGTGA
GCGGTCGCAAACCATCCGGCCCGGTACAAATCGGCGCGGCGCTGGGTGATGACCTGGTGGAGAAGTTGAA
GGCCGCGCAGGCCGCCCAGCGGCAACGCATCGAGGCAGAAGCACGCCCCGGTGAATCGTGGCAAGCAGCC
GCTGATCGAATCCGCAAAGAATCCCGGCAACCGCCGGCAGCCGGTGCGCCGTCGATTAGGAAGCCGCCCA
AGGGCGACGAGCAACCAGATTTTTTCGTTCCGATGCTCTATGACGTGGGCACCCGCGATAGTCGCAGCAT
CATGGACGTGGCCGTTTTCCGTCTGTCGAAGCGTGACCGACGAGCTGGCGAGGTGATCCGCTACGAGCTT
CCAGACGGGCACGTAGAGGTTTCCGCAGGGCCGGCCGGCATGGCCAGTGTGTGGGATTACGACCTGGTAC
TGATGGCGGTTTCCCATCTAACCGAATCCATGAACCGATACCGGGAAGGGAAGGGAGACAAGCCCGGCCG
CGTGTTCCGTCCACACGTTGCGGACGTACTCAAGTTCTGCCGGCGAGCCGATGGCGGAAAGCAGAAAGAC
GACCTGGTAGAAACCTGCATTCGGTTAAACACCACGCACGTTGCCATGCAGCGTACGAAGAAGGCCAAGA
ACGGCCGCCTGGTGACGGTATCCGAGGGTGAAGCCTTGATTAGCCGCTACAAGATCGTAAAGAGCGAAAC
CGGGCGGCCGGAGTACATCGAGATCGAGCTAGCTGATTGGATGTACCGCGAGATCACAGAAGGCAAGAAC
CCGGACGTGCTGACGGTTCACCCCGATTACTTTTTGATCGATCCCGGCATCGGCCGTTTTCTCTACCGCC
TGGCACGCCGCGCCGCAGGCAAGGCAGAAGCCAGATGGTTGTTCAAGACGATCTACGAACGCAGTGGCAG
CGCCGGAGAGTTCAAGAAGTTCTGTTTCACCGTGCGCAAGCTGATCGGGTCAAATGACCTGCCGGAGTAC
GATTTGAAGGAGGAGGCGGGGCAGGCTGGCCCGATCCTAGTCATGCGCTACCGCAACCTGATCGAGGGCG
AAGCATCCGCCGGTTCCTAATGTACGGAGCAGATGCTAGGGCAAATTGCCCTAGCAGGGGAAAAAGGTCG
AAAAGGTCTCTTTCCTGTGGATAGCACGTACATTGGGAACCCAAAGCCGTACATTGGGAACCGGAACCCG
TACATTGGGAACCCAAAGCCGTACATTGGGAACCGGTCACACATGTAAGTGACTGATATAAAAGAGAAAA
AAGGCGATTTTTCCGCCTAAAACTCTTTAAAACTTATTAAAACTCTTAAAACCCGCCTGGCCTGTGCATA
ACTGTCTGGCCAGCGCACAGCCGAAGAGCTGCAAAAAGCGCCTACCCTTCGGTCGCTGCGCTCCCTACGC
CCCGCCGCTTCGCGTCGGCCTATCGCGGCCGATGGCCGCTCAAAAATGGCTGGCCTACGGCCAGGCAATC
TACCAGGGCGCGGACAAGCCGCGCCGTCGCCACTCGACCGCCGGCGCTGAGGTCTGCCTCGTGAAGAAGG
TGTTGCTGACTCATACCAGGCAATGGCAACAACGTTGCGCAAACTATTAACTGGCGAACTACTTACTCTA
GCTTCCCGGCAACAATTAATAGACTGGATGGAGGCGGATAAAGTTGCAGGACCACTTCTGCGCTCGGCCC
TTCCGGCTGGCTGGTTTATTGCTGATAAATCTGGAGCCGGTGAGCGTGGGTCTCGCGGTATCATTGCAGC
ACTGGGGCCAGATGGTAAGCCCTCCCGTATCGTAGTTATCTACACGACGGGGAGTCAGGCAACTATGGAT
GAACGAAATAGACAGATCGCTGAGATAGGTGCCTCACTGATTAAGCATTGGTAACTGTCAGACCAAGTTT
ACTCATATATACTTTAGATTGATTTAAAACTTCATTTTTAATTTAAAAGGATCTAGGTGAAGATCCTTTT
TGATAATCTCATGACCAAAATCCCTTAACGTGAGTTTTCGTTCCACTGAGCGTCAGACCCCTTAATAAGA
TGATCTTCTTGAGATCGTTTTGGTCTGCGCGTAATCTCTTGCTCTGAAAACGAAAAAACCGCCTTGCAGG
GCGGTTTTTCGAAGGTTCTCTGAGCTACCAACTCTTTGAACCGAGGTAACTGGCTTGGAGGAGCGCAGTC
ACCAAAACTTGTCCTTTCAGTTTAGCCTTAACCGGCGCATGACTTCAAGACTAACTCCTCTAAATCAATT
ACCAGTGGCTGCTGCCAGTGGTGCTTTTGCATGTCTTTCCGGGTTGGACTCAAGACGATAGTTACCGGAT
AAGGCGCAGCGGTCGGACTGAACGGGGGGTTCGTGCATACAGTCCAGCTTGGAGCGAACTGCCTACCCGG
AACTGAGTGTCAGGCGTGGAATGAGACAAACGCGGCCATAACAGCGGAATGACACCGGTAAACCGAAAGG
CAGGAACAGGAGAGCGCACGAGGGAGCCGCCAGGGGGAAACGCCTGGTATCTTTATAGTCCTGTCGGGTT
TCGCCACCACTGATTTGAGCGTCAGATTTCGTGATGCTTGTCAGGGGGGCGGAGCCTATGGAAAAACGGC
TTTGCCGCGGCCCTCTCACTTCCCTGTTAAGTATCTTCCTGGCATCTTCCAGGAAATCTCCGCCCCGTTC
GTAAGCCATTTCCGCTCGCCGCAGTCGAACGACCGAGCGTAGCGAGTCAGTGAGCGAGGAAGCGGAATAT
ATCCTGTATCACATATTCTGCTGACGCACCGGTGCAGCCTTTTTTCTCCTGCCACATGAAGCACTTCACT
GACACCCTCATCAGTGCCAACATAGTAAGCCAGTATACACTCCGCTAGCGCTGAGGTCTGCCTCGTGAAG
AAGGTGTTGCTGACTCATACCAGGTAGTCCGAGGAGCTTTATGCTTGTAAACCGTTTTGTGAAAAAATTT
TTAAAATAAAAAAGGGGACCTCTAGGGTCCCCAATTAATTAGTAATATAATCTATTAAAGGTCATTCAAA
AGGTCATCCACCGGATCAATTCCCCTGCTCGCGCAGGCTGGGTGCCAAGCTCTCGGGTAACATCAAGGCC
CGATCCTTGGAGCCCTTGCCCTCCCGCACGATGATCGTGCCGTGATCGAAATCCAGATCCTTGACCCGCA
GTTGCAAACCCTCACTGATCCGCTAGTCCGAGGCCTCGAGATGCTTAAAGCTTAGTGATGGTGATGATGA
TGTGCGGCCGCTTATTTATACAACTCATCCATACCACCGCCCAAGCCCGCAAATTTGGCCACAGCGTGTT
CACGTTGCACGACGAACATCTCGTTGTCGCTTTCTTCCAGGCGCTCCAAACGATGATCGACTGCGTGAAT
CCCGGGCATTTTGATATTGCCAACCGTCTTTTTGGAACGATAAGTAGTGACGAAACTGCACGACAAATGG
CCGCCGCCGTCCACTTTCAACGCCATGTGAGTATAGCCGCGCAGGCCACCGTCAGCGGGATACATCATTT
CGGTATTCGGTTCCCAACCTTTGGTCTTCTTTTGCATCACAGGGCCGTTACTCGGAAAGTTAACACCGCG
GACTTGCACATGATACACCAGGCAACCATCTTCGAGGGAAGTGTCTTGCATGACAGTAACGACGCCACCG
TCCTCGTAACGGGTAACCCGTTCCCACGTGAAACCTTCTGGAAAGGACTGCTTGAAGAAATCCGGGATGC
CCTTGGGGTACTTGATAAACGTGCGCGAGCCGTACATAAAGGAGGTCGCGAGAATATCGAATGCGAAAGG
GAGGGGCCCGCCTTCAATCACCTTAATCCGCATGGTTTGGGTGCCCATGTAGGGGTTGCCTTCGCCCTCG
CCGGTGCATTTGAATTGGTGACCGTTCACGCTACCTTCCATCACCACTTTCATGCGCATGTTTTCTTTGA
TCAGTTCTTCACCTTTGGAATTCATATGTATATCTCCTTCTTAAAGTTAAACAAAATTATTTCTTGAACG
GGTTCGCTACCTGCATTACAGCCTACAGACCGAGAAGGCTTATGTCTACTGGGCCAAGGCATTTGTGTTG
TGGACGGCCCGCAGCCTTGGTGGGTTTCGACATCCGCGCGAAATGGGGCAAGCTGAAGTCGAGGGTTTTC
TGACCATGCTCGCCACCGAGAAGCAAGTGGCGCCGGCCACCCACCGGCAGGCGCTCAACGCGCTGTTGTT
CTTGTATCGGCAACGCGTCGACGTCATATGGATCCGATATCGCCGTGGCGGCCAGCTTTTGCCATTCTCA
CCGGATTCAGTCGTCACTCATGGTGATTTCTCACTTGATAACCTTATTTTTGACGAGGGGAAATTAATAG
GTTGTATTGATGTTGGACGAGTCGGAATCGCAGACCGATACCAGGATCTTGCCATCCTATGGAACTGCCT
CGGTGAGTTTTCTCCTTCATTACAGAAACGGCTTTTTCAAAAATATGGTATTGATAATCCTGATATGAAT
AAATTGCAGTTTCATTTGATGCTCGATGAGTTTTTCTAATCAGAATTGGTTAATTGGTTGTAACACTGGC
AGAGCATTACGCTGACTTGACGGGACGGCGGCTTTGTTGAATAAATCGAACTTTTGCTGAGTTGAAGGAT
CAGATCACGCATCTTCCCGACAACGCAGACCGTTCCGTGGCAAAGCAAAAGTTCAAAATCACCAACTGGT
CCACCTACAACAAAGCTCTCATCAACCGTGGCTCCCTCACTTTCTGGCTGGATGATGGGGCGATTCAGGC
CTGGTATGAGTCAGCAACACCTTCTTCACGAGGCAGACCTCAGCGCCAGAAGGCCGCCAGAGAGGCCGAG
CGCGGCCGTGAGGCTTGGACGCTAGGGCAGGGCATGAAAAAGCCCGTAGCGGGCTGCTACGGGCGTCTGA
CGCGGTGGAAAGGGGGAGGGGATGTTGTCTACATGGCTCTGCTGTAGTGAGTGGGTTGCGCTCCGGCAGC
GGTCCTGATCAATCGTCACCCTTTCTCGGTCCTTCAACGTTCCTGACAACGAGCCTCCTTTTCGCCAATC
CATCGACAATCACCGCGAGTCCCTGCTCGAACGCTGCGTCCGGACCGGCTTCGTCGAAGGCGTCTATCGC
GGCCCGCAACAGCGGCGAGAGCGGAGCCTGTTCAACGGTGCCGCCGCGCTCGCCGGCATCGCTGTCGCCG
GCCTGCTCCTCAAGCACGGCCCCAACAGTGAAGTAGCTGATTGTCATCAGCGCATTGACGGCGTCCCCGG
CCGAAAAACCCGCCTCGCAGAGGAAGCGAAGCTGCGCGTCGGCCGTTTCCATCTGCGGTGCGCCCGGTCG
CGTGCCGGCATGGATGCGCGCGCCATCGCGGTAGGCGAGCAGCGCCTGCCTGAAGCTGCGGGCATTCCCG
ATCAGAAATGAGCGCCAGTCGTCGTCGGCTCTCGGCACCGAATGCGTATGATTCTCCGCCAGCATGGCTT
CGGCCAGTGCGTCGAGCAGCGCCCGCTTGTTCCTGAAGTGCCAGTAAAGCGCCGGCTGCTGAACCCCCAA
CCGTTCCGCCAGTTTGCGTGTCGTCAGACCGTCTACGCCGACCTCGTTCAACAGGTCCAGGGCGGCACGG
ATCACTGTATTCGGCTGCAACTTTGTCATGCTTGACACTTTATCACTGATAAACATAATATGTCCACCAA
CTTATCAGTGATAAAGAATCCGCGCGTTCAATCGGACCAGCGGAGGCTGGTCCGGAGGCCAGACGTGAAA
CCCAACATACCCCTGATCGTAATTCTGAGCACTGTCGCGCTCGACGCTGTCGGCATCGGCCTGATTATGC
CGGTGCTGCCGGGCCTCCTGCGCGATCTGGTTCACTCGAACGACGTCACCGCCCACTATGGCATTCTGCT
GGCGCTGTATGCGTTGGTGCAATTTGCCTGCGCACCTGTGCTGGGCGCGCTGTCGGATCGTTTCGGGCGG
CGGCCAATCTTGCTCGTCTCGCTGGCCGGCGCCACTGTCGACTACGCCATCATGGCGACAGCGCCTTTCC
TTTGGGTTCTCTATATCGGGCGGATCGTGGCCGGCATCACCGGGGCGACTGGGGCGGTAGCCGGCGCTTA
TATTGCCGATATCACTGATGGCGATGAGCGCGCGCGGCACTTCGGCTTCATGAGCGCCTGTTTCGGGTTC
GGGATGGTCGCGGGACCTGTGCTCGGTGGGCTGATGGGCGGTTTCTCCCCCCACGCTCCGTTCTTCGCCG
CGGCAGCCTTGAACGGCCTCAATTTCCTGACGGGCTGTTTCCTTTTGCCGGAGTCGCACAAAGGCGAACG
CCGGCCGTTACGCCGGGAGGCTCTCAACCCGCTCGCTTCGTTCCGGTGGGCCCGGGGCATGACCGTCGTC
GCCGCCCTGATGGCGGTCTTCTTCATCATGCAACTTGTCGGACAGGTGCCGGCCGCGCTTTGGGTCATTT
TCGGCGAGGATCGCTTTCACTGGGACGCGACCACGATCGGCATTTCGCTTGCCGCATTTGGCATTCTGCA
TTCACTCGCCCAGGCAATGATCACCGGCCCTGTAGCCGCCCGGCTCGGCGAAAGGCGGGCACTCATGCTC
GGAATGATTGCCGACGGCACAGGCTACATCCTGCTTGCCTTCGCGACACGGGGATGGATGGCGTTCCCGA
TCATGGTCCTGCTTGCTTCGGGTGGCATCGGAATGCCGGCGCTGCAAGCAATGTTGTCCAGGCAGGTGGA
TGAGGAACGTCAGGGGCAGCTGCAAGGCTCACTGGCGGCGCTCACCAGCCTGACCTCGATCGTCGGACCC
CTCCTCTTCACGGCGATCTATGCGGCTTCTATAACAACGTGGAACGGGTGGGCATGGATTGCAGGCGCTG
CCCTCTACTTGCTCTGCCTGCCGGCGCTGCGTCGCGGGCTTTGGAGCGGCGCAGGGCAACGAGCCGATCG
CTGATCGTGGAAACGATAGGGGCCGCTCTAGTACTAGCTAGAACTAT
Features (pLannotate 1.2.2; 15 found; start..end, strand, type, name):
    218..619     +  CDS            Y4CG_SINFN (fragment): Protein inferred from homology: Swiss-Prot protein existence level 3. From Sinorhizobium fredii (strain NBRC 101917 / NGR234).
   1179..1808    +  CDS            pVS1 StaA: stability protein from the Pseudomonas plasmid pVS1 (Heeb et al., 2000)
   2237..3310    +  CDS            pVS1 RepA: replication protein from the Pseudomonas plasmid pVS1 (Heeb et al., 2000)
   3376..3570    +  rep_origin     pVS1 oriV: origin of replication for the Pseudomonas plasmid pVS1 (Heeb et al., 2000)
   3800..4113    +  CDS            bla(M) (fragment): β-lactamase lacking the signal sequence; bla(M); allows cytosolic expression of β-lactamase
   4279..4824    +  rep_origin     p15A ori: Plasmids containing the medium-copy-number p15A origin of replication can be propagated in E. coli cells that contain a second plasmid with the ColE1 origin.
   4912..4967    +  rep_origin     RSF ori (fragment): Plasmids containing the RSF 1030 origin of replication can be propagated in E. coli cells that contain additional plasmids with compatible origins.
   5066..5092    -  misc_feature   bom (fragment): basis of mobility region from pBR322
   5275..5412    -  CDS            int (fragment): INT2_ECOLX - Protein inferred from homology: Swiss-Prot protein existence level 3. Putative integrase believed to be involved in the insertion of antibiotic resistance genes into plasmids and transposons. From Escherichia coli.
   5475..6185    -  CDS            mRuby2: mRuby2 is a basic (constitutively fluorescent) red fluorescent protein published in 2012, derived from Entacmaea quadricolor. It has moderate acid sensitivity.
   6193..6215    -  RBS            RBS: efficient ribosome binding site from bacteriophage T7 gene 10 (Olins and Rangwala, 1989)
   6494..6759    +  CDS            KanR (fragment): aminoglycoside phosphotransferase; aph(3')-Ia; confers resistance to kanamycin
   6900..7046    +  CDS            TRA2_ECOLX (fragment): Protein predicted: Swiss-Prot protein existence level 4. Required for transposition of transposon Tn903. From Escherichia coli.
   7219..7869    -  CDS            TetR: tetracycline resistance regulatory protein; tetR
   7975..9174    +  CDS            TcR: tetracycline efflux protein; tetA; confers resistance to tetracycline
