[The description below was written by a language model from this plasmid's Addgene catalogue record and pLannotate feature annotations shown in this document.]
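Description:
pSW002-Pc-mRuby2 is a 9,217 bp broad host-range bacterial expression plasmid built on the pME6031 backbone, from which several restriction sites were removed to simplify cloning. It is a shuttle-type vector carrying two replication systems. The pVS1 module from a Pseudomonas plasmid (the RepA replication protein, oriV origin and StaA stability protein) supports replication and stable inheritance in pseudomonads and related Gram-negative bacteria. A p15A origin allows propagation in E. coli, where the plasmid is recorded as low copy. Selection is by tetracycline, provided by a tetA efflux gene (TcR) together with its divergently oriented tetR regulator. The automated annotation also picks up short fragments of β-lactamase, a kanamycin phosphotransferase, a Tn903 transposition protein, an RSF origin and a pBR322 bom region. These are partial matches that most likely reflect remnants of the backbone's construction history, not functional markers, and only tetracycline resistance is listed for the plasmid.

The payload is a synthetic mRuby2 gene, a constitutively fluorescent red protein derived from Entacmaea quadricolor, codon optimized for expression in Pseudomonas fluorescens. It lies on the reverse strand, preceded by the efficient ribosome binding site from bacteriophage T7 gene 10. The catalogue entry states that it is driven by the constitutive Pc promoter. The promoter itself is not annotated in the feature table, and the only integron-like element detected, a short integrase fragment, lies just downstream of the mRuby2 coding sequence. With no inducer required, cells carrying the plasmid are continuously labelled red. The construct belongs to a suite of vectors designed for tagging bacteria for fluorescence imaging, in particular root-colonizing pseudomonads.
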