Addgene plasmid #111250: pSW002-Pc-mRuby2
Purpose: Broad host-range bacterial expression vector with constitutive Pc promoter; for tagging bacteria with mRuby2 (codon optimized for P. fluorescens)
Depositing lab: Rosemarie Wilton. Depositing organization: Argonne National Laboratory. Publication: A New Suite of Plasmid Vectors for Fluorescence-Based Imaging of Root Colonizing Pseudomonads. Wilton R, Ahrendt AJ, Shinde S, Sholto-Douglas DJ, Johnson JL, Brennan MB, Kemner KM. Front Plant Sci. 2018 Feb 1;8:2242. doi: 10.3389/fpls.2017.02242. eCollection 2017. PubMed 29449848.
Backbone
  Vector backbone: pME6031
  Backbone manufacturer: Dieter Haas; obtained from Culture Collection of Switzerland
  Total vector size (bp): 9217
  Modifications to backbone: Several restriction sites were removed to facilitate cloning
  Vector type: Bacterial Expression
Growth in bacteria
  Bacterial resistance: Tetracycline, 10 μg/mL
  Growth temperature: 37°C
  Growth strain: DH5alpha
  Copy number: Low Copy
Gene/Insert
  Gene/Insert name: mRuby2
  Species: Synthetic
  Mutation: mRuby2 is codon optimized for expression in P. fluorescens
  Promoter: Pc
  Cloning method: Restriction Enzyme; 5′ cloning site NA (unknown if destroyed); 3′ cloning site NA (unknown if destroyed)
  Sequencing primers: 5′ NA
Terms and licenses: Academic/Nonprofit Terms; Industry Terms: Not Available to Industry
How to cite: pSW002-Pc-mRuby2 was a gift from Rosemarie Wilton (Addgene plasmid # 111250 ; http://n2t.net/addgene:111250 ; RRID:Addgene_111250)
